>Addgene plasmid #196018 | pLenti6.3_CRKL-WT-V5 | addgene full sequence | sequence record 386420 | Addgene NGS Result
GGGTCTCTCTGGTTAGACCAGATCTGAGCCTGGGAGCTCTCTGGCTAACTAGGGAACCCACTGCTTAAGC
CTCAATAAAGCTTGCCTTGAGTGCTTCAAGTAGTGTGTGCCCGTCTGTTGTGTGACTCTGGTAACTAGAG
ATCCCTCAGACCCTTTTAGTCAGTGTGGAAAATCTCTAGCAGTGGCGCCCGAACAGGGACTTGAAAGCGA
AAGGGAAACCAGAGGAGCTCTCTCGACGCAGGACTCGGCTTGCTGAAGCGCGCACGGCAAGAGGCGAGGG
GCGGCGACTGGTGAGTACGCCAAAAATTTTGACTAGCGGAGGCTAGAAGGAGAGAGATGGGTGCGAGAGC
GTCAGTATTAAGCGGGGGAGAATTAGATCGCGATGGGAAAAAATTCGGTTAAGGCCAGGGGGAAAGAAAA
AATATAAATTAAAACATATAGTATGGGCAAGCAGGGAGCTAGAACGATTCGCAGTTAATCCTGGCCTGTT
AGAAACATCAGAAGGCTGTAGACAAATACTGGGACAGCTACAACCATCCCTTCAGACAGGATCAGAAGAA
CTTAGATCATTATATAATACAGTAGCAACCCTCTATTGTGTGCATCAAAGGATAGAGATAAAAGACACCA
AGGAAGCTTTAGACAAGATAGAGGAAGAGCAAAACAAAAGTAAGACCACCGCACAGCAAGCGGCCGCTGA
TCTTCAGACCTGGAGGAGGAGATATGAGGGACAATTGGAGAAGTGAATTATATAAATATAAAGTAGTAAA
AATTGAACCATTAGGAGTAGCACCCACCAAGGCAAAGAGAAGAGTGGTGCAGAGAGAAAAAAGAGCAGTG
GGAATAGGAGCTTTGTTCCTTGGGTTCTTGGGAGCAGCAGGAAGCACTATGGGCGCAGCGTCAATGACGC
TGACGGTACAGGCCAGACAATTATTGTCTGGTATAGTGCAGCAGCAGAACAATTTGCTGAGGGCTATTGA
GGCGCAACAGCATCTGTTGCAACTCACAGTCTGGGGCATCAAGCAGCTCCAGGCAAGAATCCTGGCTGTG
GAAAGATACCTAAAGGATCAACAGCTCCTGGGGATTTGGGGTTGCTCTGGAAAACTCATTTGCACCACTG
CTGTGCCTTGGAATGCTAGTTGGAGTAATAAATCTCTGGAACAGATTTGGAATCACACGACCTGGATGGA
GTGGGACAGAGAAATTAACAATTACACAAGCTTAATACACTCCTTAATTGAAGAATCGCAAAACCAGCAA
GAAAAGAATGAACAAGAATTATTGGAATTAGATAAATGGGCAAGTTTGTGGAATTGGTTTAACATAACAA
ATTGGCTGTGGTATATAAAATTATTCATAATGATAGTAGGAGGCTTGGTAGGTTTAAGAATAGTTTTTGC
TGTACTTTCTATAGTGAATAGAGTTAGGCAGGGATATTCACCATTATCGTTTCAGACCCACCTCCCAACC
CCGAGGGGACCCGACAGGCCCGAAGGAATAGAAGAAGAAGGTGGAGAGAGAGACAGAGACAGATCCATTC
GATTAGTGAACGGATCTCGACGGTATCGGTTAACTTTTAAAAGAAAAGGGGGGATTGGGGGGTACAGTGC
AGGGGAAAGAATAGTAGACATAATAGCAACAGACATACAAACTAAAGAATTACAAAAACAAATTACAAAA
ATTCAAAATTTTATCGATAAGCTTGGGAGTTCCGCGTTACATAACTTACGGTAAATGGCCCGCCTGGCTG
ACCGCCCAACGACCCCCGCCCATTGACGTCAATAATGACGTATGTTCCCATAGTAACGCCAATAGGGACT
TTCCATTGACGTCAATGGGTGGAGTATTTACGGTAAACTGCCCACTTGGCAGTACATCAAGTGTATCATA
TGCCAAGTACGCCCCCTATTGACGTCAATGACGGTAAATGGCCCGCCTGGCATTATGCCCAGTACATGAC
CTTATGGGACTTTCCTACTTGGCAGTACATCTACGTATTAGTCATCGCTATTACCATGGTGATGCGGTTT
TGGCAGTACATCAATGGGCGTGGATAGCGGTTTGACTCACGGGGATTTCCAAGTCTCCACCCCATTGACG
TCAATGGGAGTTTGTTTTGGCACCAAAATCAACGGGACTTTCCAAAATGTCGTAACAACTCCGCCCCATT
GACGCAAATGGGCGGTAGGCGTGTACGGTGGGAGGTCTATATAAGCAGAGCTCGTTTAGTGAACCGTCAG
ATCGCCTGGAGACGCCATCCACGCTGTTTTGACCTCCATAGAAGACACCGACTCTAGAGGATCCACTAGT
CCAGTGTGGTGGAATTCTGCAGATATCAACAAGTTTGTACAAAAAAGTTGGCACCATGTCCTCCGCCAGG
TTCGACTCCTCGGACCGCTCCGCCTGGTATATGGGGCCGGTGTCTCGCCAGGAGGCGCAGACCCGGCTCC
AGGGCCAGCGCCACGGTATGTTCCTCGTCCGCGATTCTTCCACCTGCCCTGGGGACTATGTGCTGTCGGT
GTCCGAGAACTCGCGGGTCTCCCACTACATCATCAACTCGCTGCCCAACCGCCGTTTTAAGATCGGGGAC
CAGGAATTTGACCATTTGCCGGCCCTGCTGGAGTTTTACAAGATCCACTACCTGGACACCACCACCCTCA
TCGAGCCTGCGCCCAGGTATCCAAGCCCACCAATGGGATCTGTCTCAGCACCCAACCTGCCTACAGCAGA
AGATAACCTGGAATATGTACGGACTCTGTATGATTTTCCTGGGAATGATGCCGAAGACCTGCCCTTTAAA
AAGGGTGAGATCCTAGTGATAATAGAGAAGCCTGAAGAACAGTGGTGGAGTGCCCGGAACAAGGATGGCC
GGGTTGGGATGATTCCTGTCCCTTATGTCGAAAAGCTTGTGAGATCCTCACCACACGGAAAGCATGGAAA
TAGGAATTCCAACAGTTATGGGATCCCAGAACCTGCTCATGCATACGCTCAACCTCAGACCACAACTCCT
CTACCTGCAGTTTCCGGTTCTCCTGGGGCAGCAATCACCCCTTTGCCATCCACACAGAATGGACCTGTCT
TTGCGAAAGCAATCCAGAAAAGAGTACCCTGTGCTTATGACAAGACTGCCTTGGCATTAGAGGTTGGTGA
CATCGTGAAAGTCACAAGGATGAATATAAATGGCCAGTGGGAAGGCGAAGTGAACGGGCGCAAAGGGCTT
TTCCCCTTTACGCACGTCAAAATCTTTGACCCTCAAAACCCAGATGAAAACGAGTTGCCAACTTTCTTGT
ACAAAGTGGTTGATATCCAGCACAGTGGCGGCCGCTCGAGTCTAGAGGGCCCGCGGTTCGAAGGTAAGCC
TATCCCTAACCCTCTCCTCGGTCTCGATTCTACGCGTACCGGTTAGTAATGATCGACAATCAACCTCTGG
ATTACAAAATTTGTGAAAGATTGACTGGTATTCTTAACTATGTTGCTCCTTTTACGCTATGTGGATACGC
TGCTTTAATGCCTTTGTATCATGCTATTGCTTCCCGTATGGCTTTCATTTTCTCCTCCTTGTATAAATCC
TGGTTGCTGTCTCTTTATGAGGAGTTGTGGCCCGTTGTCAGGCAACGTGGCGTGGTGTGCACTGTGTTTG
CTGACGCAACCCCCACTGGTTGGGGCATTGCCACCACCTGTCAGCTCCTTTCCGGGACTTTCGCTTTCCC
CCTCCCTATTGCCACGGCGGAACTCATCGCCGCCTGCCTTGCCCGCTGCTGGACAGGGGCTCGGCTGTTG
GGCACTGACAATTCCGTGGTGTTGTCGGGGAAGCTGACGTCCTTTCCATGGCTGCTCGCCTGTGTTGCCA
CCTGGATTCTGCGCGGGACGTCCTTCTGCTACGTCCCTTCGGCCCTCAATCCAGCGGACCTTCCTTCCCG
CGGCCTGCTGCCGGCTCTGCGGCCTCTTCCGCGTCTTCGCCTTCGCCCTCAGACGAGTCGGATCTCCCTT
TGGGCCGCCTCCCCGCCTGGCGATGGTACCGGTGTGGAAAGTCCCCAGGCTCCCCAGCAGGCAGAAGTAT
GCAAAGCATGCATCTCAATTAGTCAGCAACCAGGTGTGGAAAGTCCCCAGGCTCCCCAGCAGGCAGAAGT
ATGCAAAGCATGCATCTCAATTAGTCAGCAACCATAGTCCCGCCCCTAACTCCGCCCATCCCGCCCCTAA
CTCCGCCCAGTTCCGCCCATTCTCCGCCCCATGGCTGACTAATTTTTTTTATTTATGCAGAGGCCGAGGC
CGCCTCTGCCTCTGAGCTATTCCAGAAGTAGTGAGGAGGCTTTTTTGGAGGCCTAGGCTTTTGCAAAAAG
CTCCCGGGAGCTTGTATATCCATTTTCGGATCTGATCAGCACGTGTTGACAATTAATCATCGGCATAGTA
TATCGGCATAGTATAATACGACAAGGTGAGGAACTAAACCATGGCCAAGCCTTTGTCTCAAGAAGAATCC
ACCCTCATTGAAAGAGCAACGGCTACAATCAACAGCATCCCCATCTCTGAAGACTACAGCGTCGCCAGCG
CAGCTCTCTCTAGCGACGGCCGCATCTTCACTGGTGTCAATGTATATCATTTTACTGGGGGACCTTGTGC
AGAACTCGTGGTGCTGGGCACTGCTGCTGCTGCGGCAGCTGGCAACCTGACTTGTATCGTCGCGATCGGA
AATGAGAACAGGGGCATCTTGAGCCCCTGCGGACGGTGCCGACAGGTGCTTCTCGATCTGCATCCTGGGA
TCAAAGCCATAGTGAAGGACAGTGATGGACAGCCGACGGCAGTTGGGATTCGTGAATTGCTGCCCTCTGG
TTATGTGTGGGAGGGCTAAGCACAATTCGAGCTCGGTACCTTTAAGACCAATGACTTACAAGGCAGCTGT
AGATCTTAGCCACTTTTTAAAAGAAAAGGGGGGACTGGAAGGGCTAATTCACTCCCAACGAAGACAAGAT
CTGCTTTTTGCTTGTACTGGGTCTCTCTGGTTAGACCAGATCTGAGCCTGGGAGCTCTCTGGCTAACTAG
GGAACCCACTGCTTAAGCCTCAATAAAGCTTGCCTTGAGTGCTTCAAGTAGTGTGTGCCCGTCTGTTGTG
TGACTCTGGTAACTAGAGATCCCTCAGACCCTTTTAGTCAGTGTGGAAAATCTCTAGCAGTAGTAGTTCA
TGTCATCTTATTATTCAGTATTTATAACTTGCAAAGAAATGAATATCAGAGAGTGAGAGGAACTTGTTTA
TTGCAGCTTATAATGGTTACAAATAAAGCAATAGCATCACAAATTTCACAAATAAAGCATTTTTTTCACT
GCATTCTAGTTGTGGTTTGTCCAAACTCATCAATGTATCTTATCATGTCTGGCTCTAGCTATCCCGCCCC
TAACTCCGCCCATCCCGCCCCTAACTCCGCCCAGTTCCGCCCATTCTCCGCCCCATGGCTGACTAATTTT
TTTTATTTATGCAGAGGCCGAGGCCGCCTCGGCCTCTGAGCTATTCCAGAAGTAGTGAGGAGGCTTTTTT
GGAGGCCTAGGGACGTACCCAATTCGCCCTATAGTGAGTCGTATTACGCGCGCTCACTGGCCGTCGTTTT
ACAACGTCGTGACTGGGAAAACCCTGGCGTTACCCAACTTAATCGCCTTGCAGCACATCCCCCTTTCGCC
AGCTGGCGTAATAGCGAAGAGGCCCGCACCGATCGCCCTTCCCAACAGTTGCGCAGCCTGAATGGCGAAT
GGG
[124 nt withheld, positions 5744-5867]
C
[91 nt withheld, positions 5869-5959]
A
[49 nt withheld, positions 5961-6009]
CCTTTGACGTTGGAGTCCACGTTCTTT
[37 nt withheld, positions 6037-6073]
ACCCTATCTCGGTCTATTCTTTTGATTTATAAGGGATTTTGCCGATTTCGGCCTATTGGTTAAAAAATGA
GCTGATTTAACAAAAATTTAACGCGAATTTTAACAAAATATTAACGCTTACAATTTAGGTGGCACTTTTC
GGGGAAATGTGCGCGGAACCCCTATTTGTTTATTTTTCTAAATACATTCAAATATGTATCCGCTCATGAG
ACAATAACCCTGATAAATGCTTCAATAATATTGAAAAAGGAAGAGTATGAGTATTCAACATTTCCGTGTC
GCCCTTATTCCCTTTTTTGCGGCATTTTGCCTTCCTGTTTTTGCTCACCCAGAAACGCTGGTGAAAGTAA
AAGATGCTGAAGATCAGTTGGGTGCACGAGTGGGTTACATCGAACTGGATCTCAACAGCGGTAAGATCCT
TGAGAGTTTTCGCCCCGAAGAACGTTTTCCAATGATGAGCACTTTTAAAGTTCTGCTATGTGGCGCGGTA
TTATCCCGTATTGACGCCGGGCAAGAGCAACTCGGTCGCCGCATACACTATTCTCAGAATGACTTGGTTG
AGTACTCACCAGTCACAGAAAAGCATCTTACGGATGGCATGACAGTAAGAGAATTATGCAGTGCTGCCAT
AACCATGAGTGATAACACTGCGGCCAACTTACTTCTGACAACGATCGGAGGACCGAAGGAGCTAACCGCT
TTTTTGCACAACATGGGGGATCATGTAACTCGCCTTGATCGTTGGGAACCGGAGCTGAATGAAGCCATAC
CAAACGACGAGCGTGACACCACGATGCCTGTAGCAATGGCAACAACGTTGCGCAAACTATTAACTGGCGA
ACTACTTACTCTAGCTTCCCGGCAACAATTAATAGACTGGATGGAGGCGGATAAAGTTGCAGGACCACTT
CTGCGCTCGGCCCTTCCGGCTGGCTGGTTTATTGCTGATAAATCTGGAGCCGGTGAGCGTGGGTCTCGCG
GTATCATTGCAGCACTGGGGCCAGATGGTAAGCCCTCCCGTATCGTAGTTATCTACACGACGGGGAGTCA
GGCAACTATGGATGAACGAAATAGACAGATCGCTGAGATAGGTGCCTCACTGATTAAGCATTGGTAACTG
TCAGACCAAGTTTACTCATATATACTTTAGATTGATTTAAAACTTCATTTTTAATTTAAAAGGATCTAGG
TGAAGATCCTTTTTGATAATCTCATGACCAAAATCCCTTAACGTGAGTTTTCGTTCCACTGAGCGTCAGA
CCCCGTAGAAAAGATCAAAGGATCTTCTTGAGATCCTTTTTTTCTGCGCGTAATCTGCTGCTTGCAAACA
AAAAAACCACCGCTACCAGCGGTGGTTTGTTTGCCGGATCAAGAGCTACCAACTCTTTTTCCGAAGGTAA
CTGGCTTCAGCAGAGCGCAGATACCAAATACTGTTCTTCTAGTGTAGCCGTAGTTAGGCCACCACTTCAA
GAACTCTGTAGCACCGCCTACATACCTCGCTCTGCTAATCCTGTTACCAGTGGCTGCTGCCAGTGGCGAT
AAGTCGTGTCTTACCGGGTTGGACTCAAGACGATAGTTACCGGATAAGGCGCAGCGGTCGGGCTGAACGG
GGGGTTCGTGCACACAGCCCAGCTTGGAGCGAACGACCTACACCGAACTGAGATACCTACAGCGTGAGCT
ATGAGAAAGCGCCACGCTTCCCGAAGGGAGAAAGGCGGACAGGTATCCGGTAAGCGGCAGGGTCGGAACA
GGAGAGCGCACGAGGGAGCTTCCAGGGGGAAACGCCTGGTATCTTTATAGTCCTGTCGGGTTTCGCCACC
TCTGACTTGAGCGTCGATTTTTGTGATGCTCGTCAGGGGGGCGGAGCCTATGGAAAAACGCCAGCAACGC
GGCCTTTTTACGGTTCCTGGCCTTTTGCTGGCCTTTTGCTCACATGTTCTTTCCTGCGTTATCCCCTGAT
TCTGTGGATAACCGTATTACCGCCTTTGAGTGAGCTGATACCGCTCGCCGCAGCCGAACGACCGAGCGCA
GCGAGTCAGTGAGCGAGGAAGCGGAAGAGCGCCCAATACGCAAACCGCCTCTCCCCGCGCGTTGGCCGAT
TCATTAATGCAGCTGGCACGACAGGTTTCCCGACTGGAAAGCGGGCAGTGAGCGCAACGCAATTAATGTG
AGTTAGCTCACTCATTAGGCACCCCAGGCTTTACACTTTATGCTTCCGGCTCGTATGTTGTGTGGAATTG
TGAGCGGATAACAATTTCACACAGGAAACAGCTATGACCATGATTACGCCAAGCGCGCAATTAACCCTCA
CTAAAGGGAACAAAAGCTGGAGCTGCAAGCTTAATGTAGTCTTATGCAATACTCTTGTAGTCTTGCAACA
TGGTAACGATGAGTTAGCAACATGCCTTACAAGGAGAGAAAAAGCACCGTGCATGCCGATTGGTGGAAGT
AAGGTGGTACGATCGTGCCTTATTAGGAAGGCAACAGACGGGTCTGACATGGATTGGACGAACCACTGAA
TTGCCGCATTGCAGAGATATTGTATTTAAGTGCCTAGCTCGATACATAAAC
Features (pLannotate 1.2.2; 32 found; start..end, strand, type, name):
      1..181     +  LTR            5' LTR (truncated): truncated 5' long terminal repeat (LTR) from HIV-1
    228..353     +  misc_feature   HIV-1 Ψ: packaging signal of human immunodeficiency virus type 1
    337..700     +  CDS            HIV-1 gag (fragment): gag protein from human immunodeficiency virus 1; gag
    846..1079    +  misc_feature   RRE: The Rev response element (RRE) of HIV-1 allows for Rev-dependent mRNA export from the nucleus to the cytoplasm.
   1456..1556    +  CDS            Rev (fragment): human immunodeficiency virus 1 (HIV-1) Rev protein; rev; enhances nuclear export of unspliced and incompletely spliced viral mRNAs
   1575..1692    +  misc_feature   cPPT/CTS: central polypurine tract and central termination sequence of HIV-1
   1715..2018    +  enhancer       CMV enhancer: human cytomegalovirus immediate early enhancer
   2019..2222    +  promoter       CMV promoter: human cytomegalovirus (CMV) immediate early promoter
   2340..2357    +  protein_bind   attB1 (fragment): mutant version of attB; core recombination site for the Gateway® BP reaction BP Clonase™
   2366..3274    +  CDS            CRKL: CRKL_HUMAN - Experimental evidence at protein level: Swiss-Prot protein existence level 1. May mediate the transduction of intracellular signals. From Homo sapiens (Human).
   3282..3299    -  protein_bind   attB2 (fragment): mutant version of attB; core recombination site for the Gateway® BP reaction BP Clonase™
   3353..3394    +  CDS            V5 tag: epitope tag from simian virus 5
   3418..4006    +  misc_feature   WPRE: woodchuck hepatitis virus posttranscriptional regulatory element
   4021..4337    +  promoter       SV40 promoter: SV40 enhancer and early promoter
   4385..4432    +  promoter       EM7 promoter: synthetic bacterial promoter&nbsp
   4451..4849    +  CDS            BSD: blasticidin S deaminase; Aspergillus terreus BSD; confers resistance to blasticidin
   4866..4934    +  CDS            nef (fragment): NEF_HV1Z2 - Experimental evidence at protein level: Swiss-Prot protein existence level 1. Extracellular Nef protein targets CD4(+) T-lymphocytes for apoptosis by interacting with CXCR4 surface receptors. From Human immunodeficiency virus type 1 group M subtype D (isolate Z2/CDC-Z34) (HIV-1).
   4936..5169    +  LTR            3' LTR (ΔU3): self-inactivating 3' long terminal repeat (LTR) from HIV-1
   5241..5362    +  polyA_signal   SV40 poly(A) signal: SV40 polyadenylation signal
   5402..5537    +  rep_origin     SV40 ori: SV40 origin of replication
   5558..5576    -  promoter       T7 promoter: promoter for bacteriophage T7 RNA polymerase
   5584..5739    +  CDS            lacZα (fragment): LacZα fragment of β-galactosidase; lacZ fragment
   5744..6172    +  rep_origin     f1 ori (sequence partly withheld): f1 bacteriophage origin of replication; arrow indicates direction of (+) strand synthesis
   6225..6329    +  promoter       AmpR promoter: bla
   6330..7190    +  CDS            AmpR: β-lactamase; bla; confers resistance to ampicillin, carbenicillin, and related antibiotics
   7361..7949    +  rep_origin     ori: high-copy-number ColE1/pMB1/pBR322/pUC origin of replication
   8132..8224    +  CDS            lacI (fragment): lac repressor; lacI; The lac repressor binds to the lac operator to inhibit transcription in E. coli. This inhibition can be relieved by adding lactose or isopropyl-β-D-thiogalactopyranoside (IPTG).
   8237..8258    +  protein_bind   CAP binding site: CAP binding activates transcription in the presence of cAMP. E. coli catabolite activator protein
   8273..8303    +  promoter       lac promoter: promoter for the E. coli lac operon
   8311..8327    +  protein_bind   lac operator: The lac repressor binds to the lac operator to inhibit transcription in E. coli. This inhibition can be relieved by adding lactose or isopropyl-β-D-thiogalactopyranoside (IPTG). lac repressor encoded by lacI
   8372..8390    +  promoter       T3 promoter: promoter for bacteriophage T3 RNA polymerase
   8418..8644    +  promoter       RSV promoter: Rous sarcoma virus enhancer/promoter
