[The description below was written by a language model from this plasmid's Addgene catalogue record and pLannotate feature annotations shown in this document.]
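Description:
pLenti6.3_CRKL-WT-V5 is a lentiviral mammalian expression plasmid built on the pLenti6.3 backbone that expresses wild-type human CRKL, an adaptor protein involved in intracellular signal transduction, with a V5 epitope tag. In bacteria it is maintained through a high-copy ColE1/pUC-type origin and ampicillin resistance (β-lactamase). The backbone also carries an f1 origin, an SV40 origin, and remnants of a lac promoter/operator and lacZα region flanked by T3 and T7 promoters.

The transfer cassette has an HIV-1-derived, self-inactivating design. An RSV enhancer/promoter sits upstream of a truncated 5' LTR in the circular plasmid and drives production of the genomic RNA in packaging cells. This is followed by the Ψ packaging signal with a partial gag sequence, the Rev response element for Rev-dependent nuclear export, and the cPPT/CTS, which aids transduction. The ΔU3 3' LTR inactivates LTR promoter activity after integration, and an SV40 polyadenylation signal lies downstream.

Within the provirus, the CMV immediate-early enhancer/promoter drives the CRKL coding sequence, which is flanked by attB1 and attB2 remnants, consistent with insertion by Gateway recombination. The V5 tag lies downstream of attB2, so it is placed at the C-terminus for antibody detection. A WPRE follows to enhance transcript stability and expression. A separate SV40 promoter, paired with the bacterial EM7 promoter, drives blasticidin S deaminase, allowing blasticidin selection of transduced cells.

The construct is suited to stable CRKL overexpression in mammalian cells. The associated publication concerns CRKL amplification in transformation and EGFR inhibitor resistance in non-small cell lung cancer.
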