Addgene plasmid #196018: pLenti6.3_CRKL-WT-V5
Purpose: Expresses CRKL WT, V5 tagged
Depositing lab: William Hahn. Depositing organization: Dana-Farber Cancer Institute. Publication: Amplification of CRKL induces transformation and epidermal growth factor receptor inhibitor resistance in human non-small cell lung cancers. Cheung HW, Du J, Boehm JS, He F, Weir BA, Wang X, Butaney M, Sequist LV, Luo B, Engelman JA, Root DE, Meyerson M, Golub TR, Janne PA, Hahn WC. Cancer Discov. 2011 Dec;1(7):608-25. doi: 10.1158/2159-8290.CD-11-0046. Epub 2011 Oct 17. PubMed 22586683.
Backbone
  Vector backbone: pLenti6.3
  Vector type: Mammalian Expression, Lentiviral
  Selectable markers: Blasticidin
Growth in bacteria
  Bacterial resistance: Ampicillin, 100 μg/mL
  Growth temperature: 37°C
  Growth strain: NEB Stable
  Copy number: High Copy
Gene/Insert
  Gene/Insert name: CRKL
Terms and licenses: Academic/Nonprofit Terms; Industry Terms: Not Available to Industry
How to cite: pLenti6.3_CRKL-WT-V5 was a gift from William Hahn (Addgene plasmid # 196018 ; http://n2t.net/addgene:196018 ; RRID:Addgene_196018)
